Addgene plasmid #223944: HCT49_rAAV-3Xcore-eHGT_1139m-minBglobin-SYFP2-WPRE3-BGHpA
Purpose: Direct-expressing SYFP2 AAV virus
Depositing lab: Tanya Daigle & Allen Institute for Brain Science. Depositing organization: Allen Institute. Publication: Enhancer AAVs for targeting spinal motor neurons and descending motor pathways in rodents and macaque. Kussick E, Johansen N, Taskin N, Chowdhury A, Quinlan MA, Fraser A, Clark AG, Wynalda B, Martinez R, Groce EL, Reding M, Liang E, Shulga L, Huang C, Casper T, Clark M, Ho W, Gao Y, van Velthoven CTJ, Sobieski C, Ferrer R, Berg MR, Curtis BC, English C, Day JC, Fortuna MG, Donadio N, Newman D, Yao S, Chakka AB, Goldy J, Torkelson A, Guzman JB, Chakrabarty R, Nguy B, Guilford N, Pham TH, Wright V, Ronellenfitch K, Naidoo R, Kenney J, Williford A, Ramakrishnan C, Drinnenberg A, Gudsnuk K, Thyagarajan B, Smith KA, Dee N, Deisseroth K, Zeng H, Yao Z, Tasic B, Levi BP, Hodge R, Bakken TE, Lein ES, Ting JT, Daigle TL. Cell Rep. 2025 Jun 24;44(6):115730. doi: 10.1016/j.celrep.2025.115730. Epub 2025 May 21. PubMed 40403722.
Backbone
  Vector backbone: rAAV-minBglobin-SYFP2-WPRE3-BGHpA
  Backbone manufacturer: Allen Institute for Brain Science
  Backbone size w/o insert (bp): 4246
  Vector type: AAV
Growth in bacteria
  Bacterial resistance: Ampicillin, 100 μg/mL
  Growth temperature: 37°C
  Growth strain: NEB Stable
  Copy number: High Copy
Gene/Insert
  Gene/Insert name: SYFP2
  Species: Synthetic
  Insert size (bp): 720
  Mutation: N/A
  Promoter: minBglobin
  Cloning method: Restriction Enzyme; 5′ cloning site MluI (unknown if destroyed); 3′ cloning site SacI (unknown if destroyed)
  Sequencing primers: 5′ CACGCGTAAATATTACAATACT; 3′ AATAGTAAAGTACAAAACATTA
Terms and licenses: Academic/Nonprofit Terms; Industry Terms: Not Available to Industry
How to cite: HCT49_rAAV-3Xcore-eHGT_1139m-minBglobin-SYFP2-WPRE3-BGHpA was a gift from Tanya Daigle & Allen Institute for Brain Science (Addgene plasmid # 223944 ; http://n2t.net/addgene:223944 ; RRID:Addgene_223944)
