[The description below was written by a language model from this plasmid's Addgene catalogue record and pLannotate feature annotations shown in this document.]
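Description:
HCT49_rAAV-3Xcore-eHGT_1139m-minBglobin-SYFP2-WPRE3-BGHpA is a recombinant AAV transfer plasmid (5,455 nt in the sequenced record) built on the rAAV-minBglobin-SYFP2-WPRE3-BGHpA backbone. It is maintained in E. coli as a high-copy plasmid through a ColE1/pUC-type origin and selected with ampicillin via the bla gene and its promoter. An f1 phage origin and small remnants of pBR322 bom and rop sequence are also present in the backbone. The recorded growth strain is a recombination-reduced host, a common choice for preserving repeat-rich ITRs.

The payload sits between AAV2 inverted terminal repeats, which direct replication and packaging of the cassette into AAV particles. The annotation detects a full-length ITR downstream and only short fragments of the upstream one. According to the construct name, expression is driven by three tandem copies of a core region of the enhancer eHGT_1139m placed upstream of a minimal beta-globin promoter. Neither the enhancer nor the minimal promoter was annotated in the feature table, though an unannotated stretch lies between the left ITR and the coding sequence. This enhancer–minimal promoter arrangement is meant to make transcription depend on the cell-type-specific activity of the enhancer. It drives SYFP2, a fast-maturing monomeric yellow fluorescent protein derived from Aequorea victoria. SYFP2 is followed by WPRE3, a shortened woodchuck posttranscriptional element (annotated as two WPRE fragments) that boosts transcript expression, and by a bovine growth hormone polyadenylation signal.

The reporter is expressed directly, with no recombinase dependence, so the fluorescence reads out enhancer activity. The associated publication concerns enhancer AAVs for targeting spinal motor neurons and descending motor pathways in rodents and macaque. The record does not state which population this particular enhancer labels.
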