Features (pLannotate 1.2.2; 14 found; start..end, strand, type, name):
     12..39      +  repeat_region  AAV2 ITR (fragment): inverted terminal repeat of adeno-associated virus serotype 2 inverted
     68..95      +  repeat_region  AAV2 ITR (fragment): inverted terminal repeat of adeno-associated virus serotype 2 inverted
   1473..2189    +  CDS            SYFP2: SYFP2 is a basic (constitutively fluorescent) yellow fluorescent protein published in 2006, derived from Aequorea victoria. It is reported to be a very rapidly-maturing monomer with moderate acid sensitivity.
   2229..2386    +  misc_feature   WPRE (fragment): woodchuck hepatitis virus posttranscriptional regulatory element
   2392..2472    +  misc_feature   WPRE (fragment): woodchuck hepatitis virus posttranscriptional regulatory element
   2489..2600    +  polyA_signal   bGH poly(A) signal: bovine growth hormone polyadenylation signal
   2718..2858    +  repeat_region  AAV2 ITR: inverted terminal repeat of adeno-associated virus serotype 2 inverted
   2863..2914    -  misc_feature   bom (fragment): basis of mobility region from pBR322
   2933..3388    +  rep_origin     f1 ori (sequence partly withheld): f1 bacteriophage origin of replication; arrow indicates direction of (+) strand synthesis
   3389..3438    -  misc_feature   bom (fragment): basis of mobility region from pBR322
   3540..3575    -  CDS            rop (fragment): Rop protein, which maintains plasmids at low copy number; rop
   3670..3774    +  promoter       AmpR promoter: bla
   3775..4635    +  CDS            AmpR: β-lactamase; bla; confers resistance to ampicillin, carbenicillin, and related antibiotics
   4806..5394    +  rep_origin     ori: high-copy-number ColE1/pMB1/pBR322/pUC origin of replication
>Addgene plasmid #223944 | HCT49_rAAV-3Xcore-eHGT_1139m-minBglobin-SYFP2-WPRE3-BGHpA | addgene full sequence | sequence record 447420 | Addgene NGS Result
CCTGCAGGCAGCTGCGCGCTCGCTCGCTCACTGAGGCCGCCCGGGCGTCGGGCGACCTTTGGTCGCCCGG
CCTCAGTGAGCGAGCGAGCGCGCAGAGAGGGAGTGGCCAACTCCATCACTAGGGGTTCCTGCGGCCGCAC
GCGTAAATATTACAATACTAAAAAAGGAAAGACAAGAAATGAAGCCAGTAGATATATTTTCAATAGCATA
GTATATTTCCAGTTACCACATTTTTTTGCTGATGTTTGTACTTAAATGTATATTAAAAAGTTTCTTATCC
CAAGTAAAGAGCATTACTAAAATTACTGTGTGCCACTCTGAAAGATGAGAGAAACCCATATTCAGTTTCC
ATAATGAAATCCATATTTGCTTGGTTGTGATCCAAATTGTTTTTGAAAAGTATATATTTAATTGAGGCAG
ATGAAGTGGTCCAAAATTTAATAAGTATTAAAAAAAAGGAAAATTTAAAGAGAAAATTTCCAATTAAAGA
TGAGTACCTGATGATTGCTCAGGCCCAATTATTAATATTGATTAATGTTTTGTACTTTAAATATTACAAT
ACTAAAAAAGGAAAGACAAGAAATGAAGCCAGTAGATATATTTTCAATAGCATAGTATATTTCCAGTTAC
CACATTTTTTTGCTGATGTTTGTACTTAAATGTATATTAAAAAGTTTCTTATCCCAAGTAAAGAGCATTA
CTAAAATTACTGTGTGCCACTCTGAAAGATGAGAGAAACCCATATTCAGTTTCCATAATGAAATCCATAT
TTGCTTGGTTGTGATCCAAATTGTTTTTGAAAAGTATATATTTAATTGAGGCAGATGAAGTGGTCCAAAA
TTTAATAAGTATTAAAAAAAAGGAAAATTTAAAGAGAAAATTTCCAATTAAAGATGAGTACCTGATGATT
GCTCAGGCCCAATTATTAATATTGATTAATGTTTTGTACTTTAAATATTACAATACTAAAAAAGGAAAGA
CAAGAAATGAAGCCAGTAGATATATTTTCAATAGCATAGTATATTTCCAGTTACCACATTTTTTTGCTGA
TGTTTGTACTTAAATGTATATTAAAAAGTTTCTTATCCCAAGTAAAGAGCATTACTAAAATTACTGTGTG
CCACTCTGAAAGATGAGAGAAACCCATATTCAGTTTCCATAATGAAATCCATATTTGCTTGGTTGTGATC
CAAATTGTTTTTGAAAAGTATATATTTAATTGAGGCAGATGAAGTGGTCCAAAATTTAATAAGTATTAAA
AAAAAGGAAAATTTAAAGAGAAAATTTCCAATTAAAGATGAGTACCTGATGATTGCTCAGGCCCAATTAT
TAATATTGATTAATGTTTTGTACTTTACTATTTCACTGAGTTTGAGCTCGGGCTGGGCATAAAAGTCAGG
GCAGAGCCATCTATTGCTTACATTTGCTTCTGGGATCCAGATCTTTCGAAGCTAGCGCTACCGGTCGCCA
CCATGGTGAGCAAGGGCGAGGAGCTGTTCACCGGGGTGGTGCCCATCCTGGTCGAGCTGGACGGCGACGT
AAACGGCCACAAGTTCAGCGTGTCCGGCGAGGGCGAGGGCGATGCCACCTACGGCAAGCTGACCCTGAAG
CTGATCTGCACCACCGGCAAGCTGCCCGTGCCCTGGCCCACCCTCGTGACCACCCTGGGCTACGGCGTGC
AGTGCTTCGCCCGCTACCCCGACCACATGAAGCAGCACGACTTCTTCAAGTCCGCCATGCCCGAAGGCTA
CGTCCAGGAGCGCACCATCTTCTTCAAGGACGACGGCAACTACAAGACCCGCGCCGAGGTGAAGTTCGAG
GGCGACACCCTGGTGAACCGCATCGAGCTGAAGGGCATCGACTTCAAGGAGGACGGCAACATCCTGGGGC
ACAAGCTGGAGTACAACTACAACAGCCACAACGTCTATATCACCGCCGACAAGCAGAAGAACGGCATCAA
GGCCAACTTCAAGATCCGCCACAACATCGAGGACGGCGGCGTGCAGCTCGCCGACCACTACCAGCAGAAC
ACCCCCATCGGCGACGGCCCCGTGCTGCTGCCCGACAACCACTACCTGAGCTACCAGTCCAAGCTGAGCA
AAGACCCCAACGAGAAGCGCGATCACATGGTCCTGCTGGAGTTCGTGACCGCCGCCGGGATCACTCTCGG
CATGGACGAGCTGTACAAGTAAGTCGACGGCGCGCCGCGGCCGCGAATTCGATATCATAATCAACCTCTG
GATTACAAAATTTGTGAAAGATTGACTGGTATTCTTAACTATGTTGCTCCTTTTACGCTATGTGGATACG
CTGCTTTAATGCCTTTGTATCATGCTATTGCTTCCCGTATGGCTTTCATTTTCTCCTCCTTGTATAAATC
CTGGTTAGTTCTTGCCACGGCGGAACTCATCGCCGCCTGCCTTGCCCGCTGCTGGACAGGGGCTCGGCTG
TTGGGCACTGACAATTCCGTGGCTCGAGAGATCTTCGACTGTGCCTTCTAGTTGCCAGCCATCTGTTGTT
TGCCCCTCCCCCGTGCCTTCCTTGACCCTGGAAGGTGCCACTCCCACTGTCCTTTCCTAATAAAATGAGG
AAATTGCATCGCATTGTCTGAGTAGGTGTCATTCTATTCTGGGGGGTGGGGTGGGGCAGGACAGCAAGGG
GGAGGATTGGGAAGACAATAGCAGGCATGAGATCTCACGTGCGGACCGAGCGGCCGCAGGAACCCCTAGT
GATGGAGTTGGCCACTCCCTCTCTGCGCGCTCGCTCGCTCACTGAGGCCGGGCGACCAAAGGTCGCCCGA
CGCCCGGGCTTTGCCCGGGCGGCCTCAGTGAGCGAGCGAGCGCGCAGCTGCCTGCAGGGGCGCCTGATGC
GGTATTTTCTCCTTACGCATCTGTGCGGTATTTCACACCGCATA
[95 nt withheld, positions 2915-3009]
T
[46 nt withheld, positions 3011-3056]
C
[141 nt withheld, positions 3058-3198]
CCTTTGACGTTGGAGTCCACGTTCTTT
[37 nt withheld, positions 3226-3262]
ACTCTATCTCGGGCTATTCTTTTGATTTATAAGGGATTTTGCCGATTTCGGTCTATTGGTTAAAAAATGA
GCTGATTTAACAAAAATTTAACGCGAATTTTAACAAAATATTAACGTTTACAATTTTATGGTGCACTCTC
AGTACAATCTGCTCTGATGCCGCATAGTTAAGCCAGCCCCGACACCCGCCAACACCCGCTGACGCGCCCT
GACGGGCTTGTCTGCTCCCGGCATCCGCTTACAGACAAGCTGTGACCGTCTCCGGGAGCTGCATGTGTCA
GAGGTTTTCACCGTCATCACCGAAACGCGCGAGACGAAAGGGCCTCGTGATACGCCTATTTTTATAGGTT
AATGTCATGATAATAATGGTTTCTTAGACGTCAGGTGGCACTTTTCGGGGAAATGTGCGCGGAACCCCTA
TTTGTTTATTTTTCTAAATACATTCAAATATGTATCCGCTCATGAGACAATAACCCTGATAAATGCTTCA
ATAATATTGAAAAAGGAAGAGTATGAGTATTCAACATTTCCGTGTCGCCCTTATTCCCTTTTTTGCGGCA
TTTTGCCTTCCTGTTTTTGCTCACCCAGAAACGCTGGTGAAAGTAAAAGATGCTGAAGATCAGTTGGGTG
CACGAGTGGGTTACATCGAACTGGATCTCAACAGCGGTAAGATCCTTGAGAGTTTTCGCCCCGAAGAACG
TTTTCCAATGATGAGCACTTTTAAAGTTCTGCTATGTGGCGCGGTATTATCCCGTATTGACGCCGGGCAA
GAGCAACTCGGTCGCCGCATACACTATTCTCAGAATGACTTGGTTGAGTACTCACCAGTCACAGAAAAGC
ATCTTACGGATGGCATGACAGTAAGAGAATTATGCAGTGCTGCCATAACCATGAGTGATAACACTGCGGC
CAACTTACTTCTGACAACGATCGGAGGACCGAAGGAGCTAACCGCTTTTTTGCACAACATGGGGGATCAT
GTAACTCGCCTTGATCGTTGGGAACCGGAGCTGAATGAAGCCATACCAAACGACGAGCGTGACACCACGA
TGCCTGTAGCAATGGCAACAACGTTGCGCAAACTATTAACTGGCGAACTACTTACTCTAGCTTCCCGGCA
ACAATTAATAGACTGGATGGAGGCGGATAAAGTTGCAGGACCACTTCTGCGCTCGGCCCTTCCGGCTGGC
TGGTTTATTGCTGATAAATCTGGAGCCGGTGAGCGTGGGTCTCGCGGTATCATTGCAGCACTGGGGCCAG
ATGGTAAGCCCTCCCGTATCGTAGTTATCTACACGACGGGGAGTCAGGCAACTATGGATGAACGAAATAG
ACAGATCGCTGAGATAGGTGCCTCACTGATTAAGCATTGGTAACTGTCAGACCAAGTTTACTCATATATA
CTTTAGATTGATTTAAAACTTCATTTTTAATTTAAAAGGATCTAGGTGAAGATCCTTTTTGATAATCTCA
TGACCAAAATCCCTTAACGTGAGTTTTCGTTCCACTGAGCGTCAGACCCCGTAGAAAAGATCAAAGGATC
TTCTTGAGATCCTTTTTTTCTGCGCGTAATCTGCTGCTTGCAAACAAAAAAACCACCGCTACCAGCGGTG
GTTTGTTTGCCGGATCAAGAGCTACCAACTCTTTTTCCGAAGGTAACTGGCTTCAGCAGAGCGCAGATAC
CAAATACTGTTCTTCTAGTGTAGCCGTAGTTAGGCCACCACTTCAAGAACTCTGTAGCACCGCCTACATA
CCTCGCTCTGCTAATCCTGTTACCAGTGGCTGCTGCCAGTGGCGATAAGTCGTGTCTTACCGGGTTGGAC
TCAAGACGATAGTTACCGGATAAGGCGCAGCGGTCGGGCTGAACGGGGGGTTCGTGCACACAGCCCAGCT
TGGAGCGAACGACCTACACCGAACTGAGATACCTACAGCGTGAGCTATGAGAAAGCGCCACGCTTCCCGA
AGGGAGAAAGGCGGACAGGTATCCGGTAAGCGGCAGGGTCGGAACAGGAGAGCGCACGAGGGAGCTTCCA
GGGGGAAACGCCTGGTATCTTTATAGTCCTGTCGGGTTTCGCCACCTCTGACTTGAGCGTCGATTTTTGT
GATGCTCGTCAGGGGGGCGGAGCCTATGGAAAAACGCCAGCAACGCGGCCTTTTTACGGTTCCTGGCCTT
TTGCTGGCCTTTTGCTCACATGT
